Addgene plasmid #167958: pBN077
Purpose: express E. coli E69 (O9a:K30) Wzc with Y715E
Depositing lab: James Naismith. Depositing organization: University of Oxford. Publication: The molecular basis of regulation of bacterial capsule assembly by Wzc. Yang Y, Liu J, Clarke BR, Seidel L, Bolla JR, Ward PN, Zhang P, Robinson CV, Whitfield C, Naismith JH. Nat Commun. 2021 Jul 16;12(1):4349. doi: 10.1038/s41467-021-24652-1. PubMed 34272394.
Backbone
  Vector backbone: pBAD24
  Backbone size w/o insert (bp): 4542
  Total vector size (bp): 6698
  Vector type: Bacterial Expression
Growth in bacteria
  Bacterial resistance: Ampicillin, 100 μg/mL
  Growth temperature: 37°C
  Growth strain: DH5alpha
  Copy number: Unknown
Gene/Insert
  Gene/Insert name: E. coli E69 (O9a:K30) Wzc with Y715E
  Species: Escherichia coli
  Insert size (bp): 2184
  Mutation: Y715E
  Promoter: araBAD
  Tag / fusion protein: hexa-histidine tag (C terminal on insert)
  Cloning method: Gibson Cloning
  Sequencing primers: 5′ pBADF; 3′ pBADR
Terms and licenses: Academic/Nonprofit Terms; Industry Terms: Not Available to Industry
How to cite: pBN077 was a gift from James Naismith (Addgene plasmid # 167958 ; http://n2t.net/addgene:167958 ; RRID:Addgene_167958)
