[The description below was written by a language model from this plasmid's Addgene catalogue record and pLannotate feature annotations shown in this document.]
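Description:
pBN077 is a bacterial expression plasmid built on the pBAD24 backbone for arabinose-inducible production of a point mutant of Wzc from Escherichia coli E69 (serotype O9a:K30). It is about 6.7 kb in total and is maintained in E. coli through a ColE1/pMB1-type origin, with selection by ampicillin via the β-lactamase gene and its own promoter. The backbone also carries an M13 phage origin for single-stranded DNA production, along with non-functional pBR322 remnants (fragments of bom, rop, the tetracycline resistance gene and its promoter).

The roughly 2.2 kb insert, introduced by Gibson assembly, sits directly downstream of the araBAD promoter. The divergently transcribed araC gene on the same plasmid encodes the regulator that represses this promoter in the absence of L-arabinose and activates it when the sugar is present, giving tight, titratable expression. The automated annotation labels the open reading frame by its similarity to a Klebsiella pneumoniae homologue, but the catalogue entry identifies it as E. coli Wzc carrying the Y715E substitution. The protein is fused at its C terminus to a hexahistidine tag for metal-affinity purification (annotated as a fragment of a longer His tag). Transcription ends at the rrnB T1 and T2 terminators that follow a short multiple cloning site remnant and a 5S rRNA segment.

According to the associated publication title, Wzc regulates bacterial capsule assembly. Replacing a tyrosine with glutamate is a common way to mimic phosphorylation, although the record does not state the rationale explicitly. The plasmid serves to express and purify this variant for such studies.
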