Features (pLannotate 1.2.2; 16 found; start..end, strand, type, name):
      1..285     +  promoter       araBAD promoter: araBAD; promoter of the L-arabinose operon of E. coli; the araC regulatory gene is transcribed in the opposite direction (Guzman et al., 1995)
    320..2437    +  CDS            YC06_KLEPN: Experimental evidence at protein level: Swiss-Prot protein existence level 1. From Klebsiella pneumoniae.
   2483..2500    +  CDS            9xHis (fragment): 9xHis affinity tag
   2504..2521    +  misc_feature   MCS (fragment): pUC18/19 multiple cloning site
   2605..2720    +  ncRNA          5S rRNA: Accession: RF00001 - 5S ribosomal RNA
   2724..2810    +  terminator     rrnB T1 terminator: Escherichia coli rrnB; transcription terminator T1 from the E. coli rrnB gene
   2902..2929    +  terminator     rrnB T2 terminator: transcription terminator T2 from the E. coli rrnB gene
   2948..3039    +  promoter       AmpR promoter: bla
   3040..3900    +  CDS            AmpR: β-lactamase; bla; confers resistance to ampicillin, carbenicillin, and related antibiotics
   3942..4322    +  rep_origin     M13 ori (sequence partly withheld): M13 bacteriophage origin of replication; arrow indicates direction of (+) strand synthesis
   4508..5096    +  rep_origin     ori: high-copy-number ColE1/pMB1/pBR322/pUC origin of replication
   5282..5333    -  misc_feature   bom (fragment): basis of mobility region from pBR322
   5449..5488    -  CDS            rop (fragment): Rop protein, which maintains plasmids at low copy number; rop
   5489..5674    -  CDS            TcR (fragment): tetracycline efflux protein; tet; confers resistance to tetracycline
   5684..5702    +  promoter       tet promoter (fragment): E. coli promoter for tetracycline efflux protein gene
   5792..6670    -  CDS            araC: L-arabinose regulatory protein; araC
>Addgene plasmid #167958 | pBN077 | addgene full sequence | sequence record 344792 | Addgene NGS Result
AAGAAACCAATTGTCCATATTGCATCAGACATTGCCGTCACTGCGTCTTTTACTGGCTCTTCTCGCTAAC
CAAACCGGTAACCCCGCTTATTAAAAGCATTCTGTAACAAAGCGGGACCAAAGCCATGACAAAAACGCGT
AACAAAAGTGTCTATAATCACGGCAGAAAAGTCCACATTGATTATTTGCACGGCGTCACACTTTGCTATG
CCATAGCATTTTTATCCATAAGATTAGCGGATCCTACCTGACGCTTTTTATCGCAACTCTCTACTGTTTC
TCCATACCCGTTTTTTTGGGCTAGCAGGAGGAATTCACCATGACTTCAGTCACATCTAAGCAATCAACGA
TACTAGGATCTGATGAAATAGATTTAGGTCGCGTTATCGGTGAGCTAATTGATCATCGTAAGCTTATTAT
ATCTATAACATCGGTTTTTACCTTATTTGCAATACTCTATGCATTATTAGCGACTCCTATCTATGAGACG
GATGCGCTAATTCAAATAGAGCAGAAGCAAGGTAATGCTATACTAAGCAGTCTAAGTCAGGTTTTACCTG
ATGGCCAACCCCAATCTGCACCTGAAACAGCTTTGCTACAATCTCGAATGATTCTTGGCAAAACTATAGA
TGATTTAAACCTTCAGATTCAAATTGAACAAAAATATTTTCCTGTTATTGGCCGTGGGTTAGCAAGATTA
ATGGGAGAAAAACCAGGTAATATTGATATTACTCGGTTATATTTGCCTGATAGTGACGATATTAGTAATA
ATACTCCTAGTATAATATTAACAGTAAAAGATAAAGAAAATTATTCGATCAATAGCGATGGTATTCAACT
CAATGGGGTTGTAGGGACGTTATTAAATGAAAAAGGGATATCATTACTGGTTAACGAAATCGATGCTAAA
CCTGGAGATCAATTTGTTATTACACAGTTGCCTCGATTAAAGGCCATTTCTGATCTTTTAAAAAGTTTTA
GCGTTGCTGATTTGGGTAAAGATACGGGAATGTTAACGTTGACTCTTACTGGAGATAACCCAAAAAGAAT
ATCTCATATTTTGGACAGTATCAGTCAGAACTATCTTGCACAGAACATTGCTAGACAAGCTGCGCAGGAT
GCTAAAAGTCTCGAGTTTTTAAATCAACAATTACCCAAAGTTCGTGCCGAATTAGATTCTGCGGAAGACA
AGTTAAATGCTTATCGTAAGCAAAAAGACTCTGTTGACTTGAATATGGAAGCTAAATCAGTACTTGATCA
AATAGTTAACGTTGATAATCAACTAAATGAATTAACCTTCCGTGAGGCAGAAGTTTCACAGCTATATACT
AAGGAACATCCTACTTATAAGGCGTTAATGGAAAAACGGCAAACACTTCAAGAAGAAAAATCTAAACTTA
ATAAGCGCGTTAGTAGTATGCCCTCGACCCAGCAGGAGGTTCTGCGATTAAGTCGAGATGTTGAATCTGG
TCGTGCTGTATATTTGCAATTGCTAAATCGGCAACAAGAATTAAACATTGCCAAATCAAGTGCTATTGGC
AACGTTAGAATTATTGATAATGCTGTAACAGATCCTAATCCTGTAAGACCAAAGAAGACTATCATAATTG
TAATAGGTGTTGTTTTAGGGCTAATCGTTTCGGTTGTACTGGTATTGTTCCAAGTGTTTCTACGCCGTGG
TATCGAATCCCCAGAGCAACTCGAAGAAATCGGAATAAACGTGTATGCAAGTATTCCAATATCTGAATGG
CTTACAAAAAATGCTCGTCAGTCAGGGAAAGTCAGAAAAAATCAGTCAGACACATTGCTTGCTGTTGGTA
ATCCTGCCGATTTAGCTGTTGAGGCCATTCGTGGTTTACGCACAAGTTTGCATTTTGCAATGATGGAAGC
AAAAAATAATGTCCTAATGATATCGGGTGCTAGTCCAAGCGCAGGTAAAACTTTTATTAGCAGTAACTTG
GCAGCCACTATAGCAATTACAGGGAAAAAAGTTTTATTCATTGATGCTGACCTTCGTAAGGGATATGCTC
ATAAAATGTTTGGTCATAAAAACGATAAAGGATTATCTGAGTTTTTATCTGGACAAGCCGCTGCTGAAAT
GATCATTGATAAAGTAGAAGGGGGGGGATTTGATTACATTGGTCGTGGACAAATTCCTCCAAACCCAGCT
GAATTACTTATGCATCCGCGTTTTGAACAATTATTAAATTGGGCCTCACAAAATTATGATTTAATTATAA
TAGATACACCTCCAATTTTGGCAGTGACAGATGCTGCGATTATTGGTCGATATGCTGGAACATGTCTATT
AGTCGCTCGCTTTGAAAAAAATACTGTTAAAGAAATTGATGTAAGTATGAAGCGGTTTGAGCAAAGTGGT
GTGGTAGTCAAAGGCTGTATACTTAACGGTGTTGTAAAGAAAGCTAGCAGCTACTATAGATATGGCCATA
ATCATTATGGCGAGTCTTATTATGATAAAAAACACCACCACCACCACCACTGACTGCAGGCATGCAAGCT
TGGCTGTTTTGGCGGATGAGAGAAGATTTTCAGCCTGATACAGATTAAATCAGAACGCAGAAGCGGTCTG
ATAAAACAGAATTTGCCTGGCGGCAGTAGCGCGGTGGTCCCACCTGACCCCATGCCGAACTCAGAAGTGA
AACGCCGTAGCGCCGATGGTAGTGTGGGGTCTCCCCATGCGAGAGTAGGGAACTGCCAGGCATCAAATAA
AACGAAAGGCTCAGTCGAAAGACTGGGCCTTTCGTTTTATCTGTTGTTTGTCGGTGAACGCTCTCCTGAG
TAGGACAAATCCGCCGGGAGCGGATTTGAACGTTGCGAAGCAACGGCCCGGAGGGTGGCGGGCAGGACGC
CCGCCATAAACTGCCAGGCATCAAATTAAGCAGAAGGCCATCCTGACGGATGGCCTTTTTGCGTTTCTAC
AAACTCTTTTGTTTATTTTTCTAAATACATTCAAATATGTATCCGCTCATGAGACAATAACCCTGATAAA
TGCTTCAATAATATTGAAAAAGGAAGAGTATGAGTATTCAACATTTCCGTGTCGCCCTTATTCCCTTTTT
TGCGGCATTTTGCCTTCCTGTTTTTGCTCACCCAGAAACGCTGGTGAAAGTAAAAGATGCTGAAGATCAG
TTGGGTGCACGAGTGGGTTACATCGAACTGGATCTCAACAGCGGTAAGATCCTTGAGAGTTTTCGCCCCG
AAGAACGTTTTCCAATGATGAGCACTTTTAAAGTTCTGCTATGTGGCGCGGTATTATCCCGTGTTGACGC
CGGGCAAGAGCAACTCGGTCGCCGCATACACTATTCTCAGAATGACTTGGTTGAGTACTCACCAGTCACA
GAAAAGCATCTTACGGATGGCATGACAGTAAGAGAATTATGCAGTGCTGCCATAACCATGAGTGATAACA
CTGCGGCCAACTTACTTCTGACAACGATCGGAGGACCGAAGGAGCTAACCGCTTTTTTGCACAACATGGG
GGATCATGTAACTCGCCTTGATCGTTGGGAACCGGAGCTGAATGAAGCCATACCAAACGACGAGCGTGAC
ACCACGATGCCTGTAGCAATGGCAACAACGTTGCGCAAACTATTAACTGGCGAACTACTTACTCTAGCTT
CCCGGCAACAATTAATAGACTGGATGGAGGCGGATAAAGTTGCAGGACCACTTCTGCGCTCGGCCCTTCC
GGCTGGCTGGTTTATTGCTGATAAATCTGGAGCCGGTGAGCGTGGGTCTCGCGGTATCATTGCAGCACTG
GGGCCAGATGGTAAGCCCTCCCGTATCGTAGTTATCTACACGACGGGGAGTCAGGCAACTATGGATGAAC
GAAATAGACAGATCGCTGAGATAGGTGCCTCACTGATTAAGCATTGGTAACTGTCAGACCAAGTTTACTC
ATATATACTTTAGATTGATT
[125 nt withheld, positions 3941-4065]
C
[141 nt withheld, positions 4067-4207]
CCTTTGACGTTGGAGTCCACGTTCTTT
[37 nt withheld, positions 4235-4271]
ACCCTATCTCGGGCTATTCTTTTGATTTATAAGGGATTTTGCCGATTTCGGCCTATTGGTTAAAAAATGA
GCTGATTTAACAAAAATTTAACGCGAATTTTAACAAAATATTAACGTTTACAATTTAAAAGGATCTAGGT
GAAGATCCTTTTTGATAATCTCATGACCAAAATCCCTTAACGTGAGTTTTCGTTCCACTGAGCGTCAGAC
CCCGTAGAAAAGATCAAAGGATCTTCTTGAGATCCTTTTTTTCTGCGCGTAATCTGCTGCTTGCAAACAA
AAAAACCACCGCTACCAGCGGTGGTTTGTTTGCCGGATCAAGAGCTACCAACTCTTTTTCCGAAGGTAAC
TGGCTTCAGCAGAGCGCAGATACCAAATACTGTCCTTCTAGTGTAGCCGTAGTTAGGCCACCACTTCAAG
AACTCTGTAGCACCGCCTACATACCTCGCTCTGCTAATCCTGTTACCAGTGGCTGCTGCCAGTGGCGATA
AGTCGTGTCTTACCGGGTTGGACTCAAGACGATAGTTACCGGATAAGGCGCAGCGGTCGGGCTGAACGGG
GGGTTCGTGCACACAGCCCAGCTTGGAGCGAACGACCTACACCGAACTGAGATACCTACAGCGTGAGCTA
TGAGAAAGCGCCACGCTTCCCGAAGGGAGAAAGGCGGACAGGTATCCGGTAAGCGGCAGGGTCGGAACAG
GAGAGCGCACGAGGGAGCTTCCAGGGGGAAACGCCTGGTATCTTTATAGTCCTGTCGGGTTTCGCCACCT
CTGACTTGAGCGTCGATTTTTGTGATGCTCGTCAGGGGGGCGGAGCCTATGGAAAAACGCCAGCAACGCG
GCCTTTTTACGGTTCCTGGCCTTTTGCTGGCCTTTTGCTCACATGTTCTTTCCTGCGTTATCCCCTGATT
CTGTGGATAACCGTATTACCGCCTTTGAGTGAGCTGATACCGCTCGCCGCAGCCGAACGACCGAGCGCAG
CGAGTCAGTGAGCGAGGAAGCGGAAGAGCGCCTGATGCGGTATTTTCTCCTTACGCATCTGTGCGGTATT
TCACACCGCATAGGGTCATGGCTGCGCCCCGACACCCGCCAACACCCGCTGACGCGCCCTGACGGGCTTG
TCTGCTCCCGGCATCCGCTTACAGACAAGCTGTGACCGTCTCCGGGAGCTGCATGTGTCAGAGGTTTTCA
CCGTCATCACCGAAACGCGCGAGGCAGAAGGAGATGGCGCCCAACAGTCCCCCGGCCACGGGGCCTGCCA
CCATACCCACGCCGAAACAAGCGCTCATGAGCCCGAAGTGGCGAGCCCGATCTTCCCCATCGGTGATGTC
GGCGATATAGGCGCCAGCAACCGCACCTGTGGCGCCGGTGATGCCGGCCACGATGCGTCCGGCGTAGAGG
ATCTGCTCATGTTTGACAGCTTATCATCGATGCATAATGTGCCTGTCAAATGGACGAAGCAGGGATTCTG
CAAACCCTATGCTACTCCGTCAAGCCGTCAATTGTCTGATTCGTTACCAATTATGACAACTTGACGGCTA
CATCATTCACTTTTTCTTCACAACCGGCACGGAACTCGCTCGGGCTGGCCCCGGTGCATTTTTTAAATAC
CCGCGAGAAATAGAGTTGATCGTCAAAACCAACATTGCGACCGACGGTGGCGATAGGCATCCGGGTGGTG
CTCAAAAGCAGCTTCGCCTGGCTGATACGTTGGTCCTCGCGCCAGCTTAAGACGCTAATCCCTAACTGCT
GGCGGAAAAGATGTGACAGACGCGACGGCGACAAGCAAACATGCTGTGCGACGCTGGCGATATCAAAATT
GCTGTCTGCCAGGTGATCGCTGATGTACTGACAAGCCTCGCGTACCCGATTATCCATCGGTGGATGGAGC
GACTCGTTAATCGCTTCCATGCGCCGCAGTAACAATTGCTCAAGCAGATTTATCGCCAGCAGCTCCGAAT
AGCGCCCTTCCCCTTGCCCGGCGTTAATGATTTGCCCAAACAGGTCGCTGAAATGCGGCTGGTGCGCTTC
ATCCGGGCGAAAGAACCCCGTATTGGCAAATATTGACGGCCAGTTAAGCCATTCATGCCAGTAGGCGCGC
GGACGAAAGTAAACCCACTGGTGATACCATTCGCGAGCCTCCGGATGACGACCGTAGTGATGAATCTCTC
CTGGCGGGAACAGCAAAATATCACCCGGTCGGCAAACAAATTCTCGTCCCTGATTTTTCACCACCCCCTG
ACCGCGAATGGTGAGATTGAGAATATAACCTTTCATTCCCAGCGGTCGGTCGATAAAAAAATCGAGATAA
CCGTTGGCCTCAATCGGCGTTAAACCCGCCACCAGATGGGCATTAAACGAGTATCCCGGCAGCAGGGGAT
CATTTTGCGCTTCAGCCATACTTTTCATACTCCCGCCATTCAGAG
