>Addgene plasmid #167958 | pBN077 | depositor partial sequence | sequence record 336966 | E. coli E69 (O9a:K30) Wzc with Y715E
ATGACTTCAGTCACATCTAAGCAATCAACGATACTAGGATCTGATGAAATAGATTTAGGTCGCGTTATCG
GTGAGCTAATTGATCATCGTAAGCTTATTATATCTATAACATCGGTTTTTACCTTATTTGCAATACTCTA
TGCATTATTAGCGACTCCTATCTATGAGACGGATGCGCTAATTCAAATAGAGCAGAAGCAAGGTAATGCT
ATACTAAGCAGTCTAAGTCAGGTTTTACCTGATGGCCAACCCCAATCTGCACCTGAAACAGCTTTGCTAC
AATCTCGAATGATTCTTGGCAAAACTATAGATGATTTAAACCTTCAGATTCAAATTGAACAAAAATATTT
TCCTGTTATTGGCCGTGGGTTAGCAAGATTAATGGGAGAAAAACCAGGTAATATTGATATTACTCGGTTA
TATTTGCCTGATAGTGACGATATTAGTAATAATACTCCTAGTATAATATTAACAGTAAAAGATAAAGAAA
ATTATTCGATCAATAGCGATGGTATTCAACTCAATGGGGTTGTAGGGACGTTATTAAATGAAAAAGGGAT
ATCATTACTGGTTAACGAAATCGATGCTAAACCTGGAGATCAATTTGTTATTACACAGTTGCCTCGATTA
AAGGCCATTTCTGATCTTTTAAAAAGTTTTAGCGTTGCTGATTTGGGTAAAGATACGGGAATGTTAACGT
TGACTCTTACTGGAGATAACCCAAAAAGAATATCTCATATTTTGGACAGTATCAGTCAGAACTATCTTGC
ACAGAACATTGCTAGACAAGCTGCGCAGGATGCTAAAAGTCTCGAGTTTTTAAATCAACAATTACCCAAA
GTTCGTGCCGAATTAGATTCTGCGGAAGACAAGTTAAATGCTTATCGTAAGCAAAAAGACTCTGTTGACT
TGAATATGGAAGCTAAATCAGTACTTGATCAAATAGTTAACGTTGATAATCAACTAAATGAATTAACCTT
CCGTGAGGCAGAAGTTTCACAGCTATATACTAAGGAACATCCTACTTATAAGGCGTTAATGGAAAAACGG
CAAACACTTCAAGAAGAAAAATCTAAACTTAATAAGCGCGTTAGTAGTATGCCCTCGACCCAGCAGGAGG
TTCTGCGATTAAGTCGAGATGTTGAATCTGGTCGTGCTGTATATTTGCAATTGCTAAATCGGCAACAAGA
ATTAAACATTGCCAAATCAAGTGCTATTGGCAACGTTAGAATTATTGATAATGCTGTAACAGATCCTAAT
CCTGTAAGACCAAAGAAGACTATCATAATTGTAATAGGTGTTGTTTTAGGGCTAATCGTTTCGGTTGTAC
TGGTATTGTTCCAAGTGTTTCTACGCCGTGGTATCGAATCCCCAGAGCAACTCGAAGAAATCGGAATAAA
CGTGTATGCAAGTATTCCAATATCTGAATGGCTTACAAAAAATGCTCGTCAGTCAGGGAAAGTCAGAAAA
AATCAGTCAGACACATTGCTTGCTGTTGGTAATCCTGCCGATTTAGCTGTTGAGGCCATTCGTGGTTTAC
GCACAAGTTTGCATTTTGCAATGATGGAAGCAAAAAATAATGTCCTAATGATATCGGGTGCTAGTCCAAG
CGCAGGTAAAACTTTTATTAGCAGTAACTTGGCAGCCACTATAGCAATTACAGGGAAAAAAGTTTTATTC
ATTGATGCTGACCTTCGTAAGGGATATGCTCATAAAATGTTTGGTCATAAAAACGATAAAGGATTATCTG
AGTTTTTATCTGGACAAGCCGCTGCTGAAATGATCATTGATAAAGTAGAAGGGGGGGGATTTGATTACAT
TGGTCGTGGACAAATTCCTCCAAACCCAGCTGAATTACTTATGCATCCGCGTTTTGAACAATTATTAAAT
TGGGCCTCACAAAATTATGATTTAATTATAATAGATACACCTCCAATTTTGGCAGTGACAGATGCTGCGA
TTATTGGTCGATATGCTGGAACATGTCTATTAGTCGCTCGCTTTGAAAAAAATACTGTTAAAGAAATTGA
TGTAAGTATGAAGCGGTTTGAGCAAAGTGGTGTGGTAGTCAAAGGCTGTATACTTAACGGTGTTGTAAAG
AAAGCTAGCAGCTACTATAGATATGGCCATAATCATTATGGCGAGTCTTATTATGATAAAAAACACCACC
ACCACCACCACTGA
